>Addgene plasmid #106355 | pZLCv2-gMYOD1-3xFLAG-dCas9-HA-2xNLS | addgene full sequence | sequence record 205819 | Addgene NGS Result
GACATTGATTATTGACTAGTTATTAATAGTAATCAATTACGGGGTCATTAGTTCATAGCCCATATATGGA
GTTCCGCGTTACATAACTTACGGTAAATGGCCCGCCTGGCTGACCGCCCAACGACCCCCGCCCATTGACG
TCAATAATGACGTATGTTCCCATAGTAACGCCAATAGGGACTTTCCATTGACGTCAATGGGTGGAGTATT
TACGGTAAACTGCCCACTTGGCAGTACATCAAGTGTATCATATGCCAAGTACGCCCCCTATTGACGTCAA
TGACGGTAAATGGCCCGCCTGGCATTATGCCCAGTACATGACCTTATGGGACTTTCCTACTTGGCAGTAC
ATCTACGTATTAGTCATCGCTATTACCATGGTGATGCGGTTTTGGCAGTACATCAATGGGCGTGGATAGC
GGTTTGACTCACGGGGATTTCCAAGTCTCCACCCCATTGACGTCAATGGGAGTTTGTTTTGGCACCAAAA
TCAACGGGACTTTCCAAAATGTCGTAACAACTCCGCCCCATTGACGCAAATGGGCGGTAGGCGTGTACGG
TGGGAGGTCTATATAAGCAGCGCGTTTTGCCTGTACTGGGTCTCTCTGGTTAGACCAGATCTGAGCCTGG
GAGCTCTCTGGCTAACTAGGGAACCCACTGCTTAAGCCTCAATAAAGCTTGCCTTGAGTGCTTCAAGTAG
TGTGTGCCCGTCTGTTGTGTGACTCTGGTAACTAGAGATCCCTCAGACCCTTTTAGTCAGTGTGGAAAAT
CTCTAGCAGTGGCGCCCGAACAGGGACTTGAAAGCGAAAGGGAAACCAGAGGAGCTCTCTCGACGCAGGA
CTCGGCTTGCTGAAGCGCGCACGGCAAGAGGCGAGGGGCGGCGACTGGTGAGTACGCCAAAAATTTTGAC
TAGCGGAGGCTAGAAGGAGAGAGATGGGTGCGAGAGCGTCAGTATTAAGCGGGGGAGAATTAGATCGCGA
TGGGAAAAAATTCGGTTAAGGCCAGGGGGAAAGAAAAAATATAAATTAAAACATATAGTATGGGCAAGCA
GGGAGCTAGAACGATTCGCAGTTAATCCTGGCCTGTTAGAAACATCAGAAGGCTGTAGACAAATACTGGG
ACAGCTACAACCATCCCTTCAGACAGGATCAGAAGAACTTAGATCATTATATAATACAGTAGCAACCCTC
TATTGTGTGCATCAAAGGATAGAGATAAAAGACACCAAGGAAGCTTTAGACAAGATAGAGGAAGAGCAAA
ACAAAAGTAAGACCACCGCACAGCAAGCGGCCGCTGATCTTCAGACCTGGAGGAGGAGATATGAGGGACA
ATTGGAGAAGTGAATTATATAAATATAAAGTAGTAAAAATTGAACCATTAGGAGTAGCACCCACCAAGGC
AAAGAGAAGAGTGGTGCAGAGAGAAAAAAGAGCAGTGGGAATAGGAGCTTTGTTCCTTGGGTTCTTGGGA
GCAGCAGGAAGCACTATGGGCGCAGCGTCAATGACGCTGACGGTACAGGCCAGACAATTATTGTCTGGTA
TAGTGCAGCAGCAGAACAATTTGCTGAGGGCTATTGAGGCGCAACAGCATCTGTTGCAACTCACAGTCTG
GGGCATCAAGCAGCTCCAGGCAAGAATCCTGGCTGTGGAAAGATACCTAAAGGATCAACAGCTCCTGGGG
ATTTGGGGTTGCTCTGGAAAACTCATTTGCACCACTGCTGTGCCTTGGAATGCTAGTTGGAGTAATAAAT
CTCTGGAACAGATTTGGAATCACACGACCTGGATGGAGTGGGACAGAGAAATTAACAATTACACAAGCTT
AATACACTCCTTAATTGAAGAATCGCAAAACCAGCAAGAAAAGAATGAACAAGAATTATTGGAATTAGAT
AAATGGGCAAGTTTGTGGAATTGGTTTAACATAACAAATTGGCTGTGGTATATAAAATTATTCATAATGA
TAGTAGGAGGCTTGGTAGGTTTAAGAATAGTTTTTGCTGTACTTTCTATAGTGAATAGAGTTAGGCAGGG
ATATTCACCATTATCGTTTCAGACCCACCTCCCAACCCCGAGGGGACCCGACAGGCCCGAAGGAATAGAA
GAAGAAGGTGGAGAGAGAGACAGAGACAGATCCATTCGATTAGTGAACGGATCGGCACTGCGTGCGCCAA
TTCTGCAGACAAATGGCAGTATTCATCCACAATTTTAAAAGAAAAGGGGGGATTGGGGGGTACAGTGCAG
GGGAAAGAATAGTAGACATAATAGCAACAGACATACAAACTAAAGAATTACAAAAACAAATTACAAAAAT
TCAAAATTTTCGGGTTTATTACAGGGACAGCAGAGATCCAGTTTGGTTAATTAAGGTACCGAGGGCCTAT
TTCCCATGATTCCTTCATATTTGCATATACGATACAAGGCTGTTAGAGAGATAATTAGAATTAATTTGAC
TGTAAACACAAAGATATTAGTACAAAATACGTGACGTAGAAAGTAATAATTTCTTGGGTAGTTTGCAGTT
TTAAAATTATGTTTTAAAATGGACTATCATATGCTTACCGTAACTTGAAAGTATTTCGATTTCTTGGCTT
TATATATCTTGTGGAAAGGACGAAACACCGAGGCATGGAGAGGTCTGAAAGTTTTAGAGCTAGAAATAGC
AAGTTAAAATAAGGCTAGTCCGTTATCAACTTGAAAAAGTGGCACCGAGTCGGTGCTTTTTTGAATTCGC
TAGCTAGGTCTTGAAAGGAGTGGGAATTGGCTCCGGTGCCCGTCAGTGGGCAGAGCGCACATCGCCCACA
GTCCCCGAGAAGTTGGGGGGAGGGGTCGGCAATTGATCCGGTGCCTAGAGAAGGTGGCGCGGGGTAAACT
GGGAAAGTGATGTCGTGTACTGGCTCCGCCTTTTTCCCGAGGGTGGGGGAGAACCGTATATAAGTGCAGT
AGTCGCCGTGAACGTTCTTTTTCGCAACGGGTTTGCCGCCAGAACACAGGACCGGTGCCGCCCACCATGG
ACTACAAAGACCATGACGGTGATTATAAAGATCATGACATCGATTACAAGGATGACGATGACAAGGAATT
CGACAAGAAGTACAGCATCGGCCTGGCCATCGGCACCAACTCTGTGGGCTGGGCCGTGATCACCGACGAG
TACAAGGTGCCCAGCAAGAAATTCAAGGTGCTGGGCAACACCGACCGGCACAGCATCAAGAAGAACCTGA
TCGGCGCCCTGCTGTTCGACAGCGGAGAAACAGCCGAGGCCACCCGGCTGAAGAGAACCGCCAGAAGAAG
ATACACCAGACGGAAGAACCGGATCTGCTATCTGCAAGAGATCTTCAGCAACGAGATGGCCAAGGTGGAC
GACAGCTTCTTCCACAGACTGGAAGAGTCCTTCCTGGTGGAAGAGGATAAGAAGCACGAGCGGCACCCCA
TCTTCGGCAACATCGTGGACGAGGTGGCCTACCACGAGAAGTACCCCACCATCTACCACCTGAGAAAGAA
ACTGGTGGACAGCACCGACAAGGCCGACCTGCGGCTGATCTATCTGGCCCTGGCCCACATGATCAAGTTC
CGGGGCCACTTCCTGATCGAGGGCGACCTGAACCCCGACAACAGCGACGTGGACAAGCTGTTCATCCAGC
TGGTGCAGACCTACAACCAGCTGTTCGAGGAAAACCCCATCAACGCCAGCGGCGTGGACGCCAAGGCCAT
CCTGTCTGCCAGACTGAGCAAGAGCAGACGGCTGGAAAATCTGATCGCCCAGCTGCCCGGCGAGAAGAAG
AATGGCCTGTTCGGCAACCTGATTGCCCTGAGCCTGGGCCTGACCCCCAACTTCAAGAGCAACTTCGACC
TGGCCGAGGATGCCAAACTGCAGCTGAGCAAGGACACCTACGACGACGACCTGGACAACCTGCTGGCCCA
GATCGGCGACCAGTACGCCGACCTGTTTCTGGCCGCCAAGAACCTGTCCGACGCCATCCTGCTGAGCGAC
ATCCTGAGAGTGAACACCGAGATCACCAAGGCCCCCCTGAGCGCCTCTATGATCAAGAGATACGACGAGC
ACCACCAGGACCTGACCCTGCTGAAAGCTCTCGTGCGGCAGCAGCTGCCTGAGAAGTACAAAGAGATTTT
CTTCGACCAGAGCAAGAACGGCTACGCCGGCTACATCGATGGCGGAGCCAGCCAGGAAGAGTTCTACAAG
TTCATCAAGCCCATCCTGGAAAAGATGGACGGCACCGAGGAACTGCTCGTGAAGCTGAACAGAGAGGACC
TGCTGCGGAAGCAGCGGACCTTCGACAACGGCAGCATCCCCCACCAGATCCACCTGGGAGAGCTGCACGC
CATTCTGCGGCGGCAGGAAGATTTTTACCCATTCCTGAAGGACAACCGGGAAAAGATCGAGAAGATCCTG
ACCTTCCGCATCCCCTACTACGTGGGCCCTCTGGCCAGGGGAAACAGCAGATTCGCCTGGATGACCAGAA
AGAGCGAGGAAACCATCACCCCCTGGAACTTCGAGGAAGTGGTGGACAAGGGCGCCAGCGCCCAGAGCTT
CATCGAGCGGATGACCAACTTCGATAAGAACCTGCCCAACGAGAAGGTGCTGCCCAAGCACAGCCTGCTG
TACGAGTACTTCACCGTGTACAACGAGCTGACCAAAGTGAAATACGTGACCGAGGGAATGAGAAAGCCCG
CCTTCCTGAGCGGCGAGCAGAAAAAAGCCATCGTGGACCTGCTGTTCAAGACCAACCGGAAAGTGACCGT
GAAGCAGCTGAAAGAGGACTACTTCAAGAAAATCGAGTGCTTCGACTCCGTGGAAATCTCCGGCGTGGAA
GATCGGTTCAACGCCTCCCTGGGCACATACCACGATCTGCTGAAAATTATCAAGGACAAGGACTTCCTGG
ACAATGAGGAAAACGAGGACATTCTGGAAGATATCGTGCTGACCCTGACACTGTTTGAGGACAGAGAGAT
GATCGAGGAACGGCTGAAAACCTATGCCCACCTGTTCGACGACAAAGTGATGAAGCAGCTGAAGCGGCGG
AGATACACCGGCTGGGGCAGGCTGAGCCGGAAGCTGATCAACGGCATCCGGGACAAGCAGTCCGGCAAGA
CAATCCTGGATTTCCTGAAGTCCGACGGCTTCGCCAACAGAAACTTCATGCAGCTGATCCACGACGACAG
CCTGACCTTTAAAGAGGACATCCAGAAAGCCCAGGTGTCCGGCCAGGGCGATAGCCTGCACGAGCACATT
GCCAATCTGGCCGGCAGCCCCGCCATTAAGAAGGGCATCCTGCAGACAGTGAAGGTGGTGGACGAGCTCG
TGAAAGTGATGGGCCGGCACAAGCCCGAGAACATCGTGATCGAAATGGCCAGAGAGAACCAGACCACCCA
GAAGGGACAGAAGAACAGCCGCGAGAGAATGAAGCGGATCGAAGAGGGCATCAAAGAGCTGGGCAGCCAG
ATCCTGAAAGAACACCCCGTGGAAAACACCCAGCTGCAGAACGAGAAGCTGTACCTGTACTACCTGCAGA
ATGGGCGGGATATGTACGTGGACCAGGAACTGGACATCAACCGGCTGTCCGACTACGATGTGGACGCTAT
CGTGCCTCAGAGCTTTCTGAAGGACGACTCCATCGATAACAAAGTGCTGACTCGGAGCGACAAGAACCGG
GGCAAGAGCGACAACGTGCCCTCCGAAGAGGTCGTGAAGAAGATGAAGAACTACTGGCGCCAGCTGCTGA
ATGCCAAGCTGATTACCCAGAGGAAGTTCGACAATCTGACCAAGGCCGAGAGAGGCGGCCTGAGCGAACT
GGATAAGGCCGGCTTCATCAAGAGACAGCTGGTGGAAACCCGGCAGATCACAAAGCACGTGGCACAGATC
CTGGACTCCCGGATGAACACTAAGTACGACGAGAACGACAAACTGATCCGGGAAGTGAAAGTGATCACCC
TGAAGTCCAAGCTGGTGTCCGATTTCCGGAAGGATTTCCAGTTTTACAAAGTGCGCGAGATCAACAACTA
CCACCACGCCCACGACGCCTACCTGAACGCCGTCGTGGGAACCGCCCTGATCAAAAAGTACCCTAAGCTG
GAAAGCGAGTTCGTGTACGGCGACTACAAGGTGTACGACGTGCGGAAGATGATCGCCAAGAGCGAGCAGG
AAATCGGCAAGGCTACCGCCAAGTACTTCTTCTACAGCAACATCATGAACTTTTTCAAGACCGAGATTAC
CCTGGCCAACGGCGAGATCCGGAAGCGGCCTCTGATCGAGACAAACGGCGAAACAGGCGAGATCGTGTGG
GATAAGGGCCGGGACTTTGCCACCGTGCGGAAAGTGCTGTCTATGCCCCAAGTGAATATCGTGAAAAAGA
CCGAGGTGCAGACAGGCGGCTTCAGCAAAGAGTCTATCCTGCCCAAGAGGAACAGCGACAAGCTGATCGC
CAGAAAGAAGGACTGGGACCCTAAGAAGTACGGCGGCTTCGACAGCCCCACCGTGGCCTATTCTGTGCTG
GTGGTGGCCAAAGTGGAAAAGGGCAAGTCCAAGAAACTGAAGAGTGTGAAAGAGCTGCTGGGGATCACCA
TCATGGAAAGAAGCAGCTTCGAGAAGAATCCCATCGACTTTCTGGAAGCCAAGGGCTACAAAGAAGTGAA
AAAGGACCTGATCATCAAGCTGCCTAAGTACTCCCTGTTCGAGCTGGAAAACGGCCGGAAGAGAATGCTG
GCCTCTGCCGGCGAACTGCAGAAGGGAAACGAACTGGCCCTGCCCTCCAAATATGTGAACTTCCTGTACC
TGGCCAGCCACTATGAGAAGCTGAAGGGCTCCCCCGAGGATAATGAGCAGAAACAGCTGTTTGTGGAACA
GCACAAACACTACCTGGACGAGATCATCGAGCAGATCAGCGAGTTCTCCAAGAGAGTGATCCTGGCCGAC
GCTAATCTGGACAAGGTGCTGAGCGCCTACAACAAGCACAGAGACAAGCCTATCAGAGAGCAGGCCGAGA
ATATCATCCACCTGTTTACCCTGACCAATCTGGGAGCCCCTGCCGCCTTCAAGTACTTTGACACCACCAT
CGACCGGAAGAGGTACACCAGCACCAAAGAGGTGCTGGACGCCACCCTGATCCACCAGAGCATCACCGGC
CTGTACGAGACACGGATCGACCTGTCTCAGCTGGGAGGCGACGCCTATCCCTATGACGTGCCCGATTATG
CCAGCCTGGGCAGCGGCTCCCCCAAGAAAAAACGCAAGGTGGAAGATCCTAAGAAAAAGCGGAAAGTGGG
ATCCGGCGCAACAAACTTCTCTCTGCTGAAACAAGCCGGAGATGTCGAAGAGAATCCTGGACCGACCGAG
TACAAGCCCACGGTGCGCCTCGCCACCCGCGACGACGTCCCCAGGGCCGTACGCACCCTCGCCGCCGCGT
TCGCCGACTACCCCGCCACGCGCCACACCGTCGATCCGGACCGCCACATCGAGCGGGTCACCGAGCTGCA
AGAACTCTTCCTCACGCGCGTCGGGCTCGACATCGGCAAGGTGTGGGTCGCGGACGACGGCGCCGCGGTG
GCGGTCTGGACCACGCCGGAGAGCGTCGAAGCGGGGGCGGTGTTCGCCGAGATCGGCCCGCGCATGGCCG
AGTTGAGCGGTTCCCGGCTGGCCGCGCAGCAACAGATGGAAGGCCTCCTGGCGCCGCACCGGCCCAAGGA
GCCCGCGTGGTTCCTGGCCACCGTCGGAGTCTCGCCCGACCACCAGGGCAAGGGTCTGGGCAGCGCCGTC
GTGCTCCCCGGAGTGGAGGCGGCCGAGCGCGCCGGGGTGCCCGCCTTCCTGGAGACCTCCGCGCCCCGCA
ACCTCCCCTTCTACGAGCGGCTCGGCTTCACCGTCACCGCCGACGTCGAGGTGCCCGAAGGACCGCGCAC
CTGGTGCATGACCCGCAAGCCCGGTGCCTGAACGCGTTAAGTCGACAATCAACCTCTGGATTACAAAATT
TGTGAAAGATTGACTGGTATTCTTAACTATGTTGCTCCTTTTACGCTATGTGGATACGCTGCTTTAATGC
CTTTGTATCATGCTATTGCTTCCCGTATGGCTTTCATTTTCTCCTCCTTGTATAAATCCTGGTTGCTGTC
TCTTTATGAGGAGTTGTGGCCCGTTGTCAGGCAACGTGGCGTGGTGTGCACTGTGTTTGCTGACGCAACC
CCCACTGGTTGGGGCATTGCCACCACCTGTCAGCTCCTTTCCGGGACTTTCGCTTTCCCCCTCCCTATTG
CCACGGCGGAACTCATCGCCGCCTGCCTTGCCCGCTGCTGGACAGGGGCTCGGCTGTTGGGCACTGACAA
TTCCGTGGTGTTGTCGGGGAAATCATCGTCCTTTCCTTGGCTGCTCGCCTGTGTTGCCACCTGGATTCTG
CGCGGGACGTCCTTCTGCTACGTCCCTTCGGCCCTCAATCCAGCGGACCTTCCTTCCCGCGGCCTGCTGC
CGGCTCTGCGGCCTCTTCCGCGTCTTCGCCTTCGCCCTCAGACGAGTCGGATCTCCCTTTGGGCCGCCTC
CCCGCGTCGACTTTAAGACCAATGACTTACAAGGCAGCTGTAGATCTTAGCCACTTTTTAAAAGAAAAGG
GGGGACTGGAAGGGCTAATTCACTCCCAACGAAGACAAGATCTGCTTTTTGCTTGTACTGGGTCTCTCTG
GTTAGACCAGATCTGAGCCTGGGAGCTCTCTGGCTAACTAGGGAACCCACTGCTTAAGCCTCAATAAAGC
TTGCCTTGAGTGCTTCAAGTAGTGTGTGCCCGTCTGTTGTGTGACTCTGGTAACTAGAGATCCCTCAGAC
CCTTTTAGTCAGTGTGGAAAATCTCTAGCAGGGCCCGTTTAAACCCGCTGATCAGCCTCGACTGTGCCTT
CTAGTTGCCAGCCATCTGTTGTTTGCCCCTCCCCCGTGCCTTCCTTGACCCTGGAAGGTGCCACTCCCAC
TGTCCTTTCCTAATAAAATGAGGAAATTGCATCGCATTGTCTGAGTAGGTGTCATTCTATTCTGGGGGGT
GGGGTGGGGCAGGACAGCAAGGGGGAGGATTGGGAAGACAATAGCAGGCATGCTGGGGATGCGGTGGGCT
CTATGGCTTCTGAGGCGGAAAGAACCAGCTGGGGCTCTAGGGGGTATCCCC
[124 nt withheld, positions 9152-9275]
C
[91 nt withheld, positions 9277-9367]
A
[49 nt withheld, positions 9369-9417]
CCTTTGACGTTGGAGTCCACGTTCTTT
[37 nt withheld, positions 9445-9481]
ACCCTATCTCGGTCTATTCTTTTGATTTATAAGGGATTTTGCCGATTTCGGCCTATTGGTTAAAAAATGA
GCTGATTTAACAAAAATTTAACGCGAATTAATTCTGTGGAATGTGTGTCAGTTAGGGTGTGGAAAGTCCC
CAGGCTCCCCAGCAGGCAGAAGTATGCAAAGCATGCATCTCAATTAGTCAGCAACCAGGTGTGGAAAGTC
CCCAGGCTCCCCAGCAGGCAGAAGTATGCAAAGCATGCATCTCAATTAGTCAGCAACCATAGTCCCGCCC
CTAACTCCGCCCATCCCGCCCCTAACTCCGCCCAGTTCCGCCCATTCTCCGCCCCATGGCTGACTAATTT
TTTTTATTTATGCAGAGGCCGAGGCCGCCTCTGCCTCTGAGCTATTCCAGAAGTAGTGAGGAGGCTTTTT
TGGAGGCCTAGGCTTTTGCAAAAAGCTCCCGGGAGCTTGTATATCCATTTTCGGATCTGATCAGCACGTG
TTGACAATTAATCATCGGCATAGTATATCGGCATAGTATAATACGACAAGGTGAGGAACTAAACCATGGC
CAAGTTGACCAGTGCCGTTCCGGTGCTCACCGCGCGCGACGTCGCCGGAGCGGTCGAGTTCTGGACCGAC
CGGCTCGGGTTCTCCCGGGACTTCGTGGAGGACGACTTCGCCGGTGTGGTCCGGGACGACGTGACCCTGT
TCATCAGCGCGGTCCAGGACCAGGTGGTGCCGGACAACACCCTGGCCTGGGTGTGGGTGCGCGGCCTGGA
CGAGCTGTACGCCGAGTGGTCGGAGGTCGTGTCCACGAACTTCCGGGACGCCTCCGGGCCGGCCATGACC
GAGATCGGCGAGCAGCCGTGGGGGCGGGAGTTCGCCCTGCGCGACCCGGCCGGCAACTGCGTGCACTTCG
TGGCCGAGGAGCAGGACTGACACGTGCTACGAGATTTCGATTCCACCGCCGCCTTCTATGAAAGGTTGGG
CTTCGGAATCGTTTTCCGGGACGCCGGCTGGATGATCCTCCAGCGCGGGGATCTCATGCTGGAGTTCTTC
GCCCACCCCAACTTGTTTATTGCAGCTTATAATGGTTACAAATAAAGCAATAGCATCACAAATTTCACAA
ATAAAGCATTTTTTTCACTGCATTCTAGTTGTGGTTTGTCCAAACTCATCAATGTATCTTATCATGTCTG
TATACCGTCGACCTCTAGCTAGAGCTTGGCGTAATCATGGTCATAGCTGTTTCCTGTGTGAAATTGTTAT
CCGCTCACAATTCCACACAACATACGAGCCGGAAGCATAAAGTGTAAAGCCTGGGGTGCCTAATGAGTGA
GCTAACTCACATTAATTGCGTTGCGCTCACTGCCCGCTTTCCAGTCGGGAAACCTGTCGTGCCAGCTGCA
TTAATGAATCGGCCAACGCGCGGGGAGAGGCGGTTTGCGTATTGGGCGCTCTTCCGCTTCCTCGCTCACT
GACTCGCTGCGCTCGGTCGTTCGGCTGCGGCGAGCGGTATCAGCTCACTCAAAGGCGGTAATACGGTTAT
CCACAGAATCAGGGGATAACGCAGGAAAGAACATGTGAGCAAAAGGCCAGCAAAAGGCCAGGAACCGTAA
AAAGGCCGCGTTGCTGGCGTTTTTCCATAGGCTCCGCCCCCCTGACGAGCATCACAAAAATCGACGCTCA
AGTCAGAGGTGGCGAAACCCGACAGGACTATAAAGATACCAGGCGTTTCCCCCTGGAAGCTCCCTCGTGC
GCTCTCCTGTTCCGACCCTGCCGCTTACCGGATACCTGTCCGCCTTTCTCCCTTCGGGAAGCGTGGCGCT
TTCTCATAGCTCACGCTGTAGGTATCTCAGTTCGGTGTAGGTCGTTCGCTCCAAGCTGGGCTGTGTGCAC
GAACCCCCCGTTCAGCCCGACCGCTGCGCCTTATCCGGTAACTATCGTCTTGAGTCCAACCCGGTAAGAC
ACGACTTATCGCCACTGGCAGCAGCCACTGGTAACAGGATTAGCAGAGCGAGGTATGTAGGCGGTGCTAC
AGAGTTCTTGAAGTGGTGGCCTAACTACGGCTACACTAGAAGAACAGTATTTGGTATCTGCGCTCTGCTG
AAGCCAGTTACCTTCGGAAAAAGAGTTGGTAGCTCTTGATCCGGCAAACAAACCACCGCTGGTAGCGGTG
GTTTTTTTGTTTGCAAGCAGCAGATTACGCGCAGAAAAAAAGGATCTCAAGAAGATCCTTTGATCTTTTC
TACGGGGTCTGACGCTCAGTGGAACGAAAACTCACGTTAAGGGATTTTGGTCATGAGATTATCAAAAAGG
ATCTTCACCTAGATCCTTTTAAATTAAAAATGAAGTTTTAAATCAATCTAAAGTATATATGAGTAAACTT
GGTCTGACAGTTACCAATGCTTAATCAGTGAGGCACCTATCTCAGCGATCTGTCTATTTCGTTCATCCAT
AGTTGCCTGACTCCCCGTCGTGTAGATAACTACGATACGGGAGGGCTTACCATCTGGCCCCAGTGCTGCA
ATGATACCGCGAGACCCACGCTCACCGGCTCCAGATTTATCAGCAATAAACCAGCCAGCCGGAAGGGCCG
AGCGCAGAAGTGGTCCTGCAACTTTATCCGCCTCCATCCAGTCTATTAATTGTTGCCGGGAAGCTAGAGT
AAGTAGTTCGCCAGTTAATAGTTTGCGCAACGTTGTTGCCATTGCTACAGGCATCGTGGTGTCACGCTCG
TCGTTTGGTATGGCTTCATTCAGCTCCGGTTCCCAACGATCAAGGCGAGTTACATGATCCCCCATGTTGT
GCAAAAAAGCGGTTAGCTCCTTCGGTCCTCCGATCGTTGTCAGAAGTAAGTTGGCCGCAGTGTTATCACT
CATGGTTATGGCAGCACTGCATAATTCTCTTACTGTCATGCCATCCGTAAGATGCTTTTCTGTGACTGGT
GAGTACTCAACCAAGTCATTCTGAGAATAGTGTATGCGGCGACCGAGTTGCTCTTGCCCGGCGTCAATAC
GGGATAATACCGCGCCACATAGCAGAACTTTAAAAGTGCTCATCATTGGAAAACGTTCTTCGGGGCGAAA
ACTCTCAAGGATCTTACCGCTGTTGAGATCCAGTTCGATGTAACCCACTCGTGCACCCAACTGATCTTCA
GCATCTTTTACTTTCACCAGCGTTTCTGGGTGAGCAAAAACAGGAAGGCAAAATGCCGCAAAAAAGGGAA
TAAGGGCGACACGGAAATGTTGAATACTCATACTCTTCCTTTTTCAATATTATTGAAGCATTTATCAGGG
TTATTGTCTCATGAGCGGATACATATTTGAATGTATTTAGAAAAATAAACAAATAGGGGTTCCGCGCACA
TTTCCCCGAAAAGTGCCACCTGACGTCGACGGATCGGGAGATCTCCCGATCCCCTATGGTGCACTCTCAG
TACAATCTGCTCTGATGCCGCATAGTTAAGCCAGTATCTGCTCCCTGCTTGTGTGTTGGAGGTCGCTGAG
TAGTGCGCGAGCAAAATTTAAGCTACAACAAGGCAAGGCTTGACCGACAATTGCATGAAGAATCTGCTTA
GGGTTAGGCGTTTTGCGCTGCTTCGCGATGTACGGGCCAGATATACGCGTT
Features (pLannotate 1.2.2; 34 found; start..end, strand, type, name):
      1..380     +  enhancer       CMV enhancer: human cytomegalovirus immediate early enhancer
    381..580     +  promoter       CMV promoter: human cytomegalovirus (CMV) immediate early promoter
    598..778     +  LTR            5' LTR (truncated): truncated 5' long terminal repeat (LTR) from HIV-1
    825..950     +  misc_feature   HIV-1 Ψ: packaging signal of human immunodeficiency virus type 1
    934..1297    +  CDS            HIV-1 gag (fragment): gag protein from human immunodeficiency virus 1; gag
   1443..1676    +  misc_feature   RRE: The Rev response element (RRE) of HIV-1 allows for Rev-dependent mRNA export from the nucleus to the cytoplasm.
   2053..2153    +  CDS            Rev (fragment): human immunodeficiency virus 1 (HIV-1) Rev protein; rev; enhances nuclear export of unspliced and incompletely spliced viral mRNAs
   2203..2320    +  misc_feature   cPPT/CTS: central polypurine tract and central termination sequence of HIV-1
   2371..2611    +  promoter       U6 promoter: RNA polymerase III promoter for human U6 snRNA
   2641..2716    +  misc_RNA       gRNA scaffold: guide RNA scaffold for the Streptococcus pyogenes CRISPR/Cas9 system
   2734..2752    +  CDS            small t antigen (fragment): SV40 (simian virus 40) small t antigen
   2778..2989    +  promoter       EF-1α core promoter: core promoter for human elongation factor EF-1α
   3010..3075    +  CDS            3xFLAG: three tandem FLAG® epitope tags, followed by an enterokinase cleavage site
   3082..7182    +  CDS            Cas9: Cas9 (Csn1) endonuclease from the Streptococcus pyogenes Type II CRISPR/Cas system generates RNA-guided double strand breaks in DNA
   7344..7941    +  CDS            PuroR (fragment): puromycin N-acetyltransferase; pac from Streptomyces; confers resistance to puromycin
   7957..8545    +  misc_feature   WPRE: woodchuck hepatitis virus posttranscriptional regulatory element
   8596..8615    +  misc_feature   cPPT/CTS (fragment): central polypurine tract and central termination sequence of HIV-1
   8617..8850    +  LTR            3' LTR (ΔU3): self-inactivating 3' long terminal repeat (LTR) from HIV-1
   8882..9106    +  polyA_signal   bGH poly(A) signal: bovine growth hormone polyadenylation signal
   9110..9131    +  promoter       SV40 promoter (fragment): SV40 enhancer and early promoter
   9152..9580    +  rep_origin     f1 ori (sequence partly withheld): f1 bacteriophage origin of replication; arrow indicates direction of (+) strand synthesis
   9594..9923    +  promoter       SV40 promoter: SV40 enhancer and early promoter
   9971..10018   +  promoter       EM7 promoter: synthetic bacterial promoter&nbsp
  10037..10411   +  CDS            BleoR: antibiotic-binding protein; Sh ble from Streptoalloteichus hindustanus; confers resistance to bleomycin, phleomycin, and Zeocin™
  10421..10546   +  CDS            ble (fragment): BLE_KLEPN - Experimental evidence at protein level: Swiss-Prot protein existence level 1. Binding protein with a strong affinity to the bleomycin family of antibiotics. Binds to CL990; an antimitotic-antibiotic compound. From Klebsiella pneumoniae.
  10541..10662   +  polyA_signal   SV40 poly(A) signal: SV40 polyadenylation signal
  10733..10755   -  protein_bind   lac operator (fragment): The lac repressor binds to the lac operator to inhibit transcription in E. coli. This inhibition can be relieved by adding lactose or isopropyl-β-D-thiogalactopyranoside (IPTG). lac repressor encoded by lacI
  10759..10789   -  promoter       lac promoter: promoter for the E. coli lac operon
  10804..10825   -  protein_bind   CAP binding site: CAP binding activates transcription in the presence of cAMP. E. coli catabolite activator protein
  10838..10930   -  CDS            lacI (fragment): lac repressor; lacI; The lac repressor binds to the lac operator to inhibit transcription in E. coli. This inhibition can be relieved by adding lactose or isopropyl-β-D-thiogalactopyranoside (IPTG).
  11113..11701   -  rep_origin     ori: high-copy-number ColE1/pMB1/pBR322/pUC origin of replication
  11872..12732   -  CDS            AmpR: β-lactamase; bla; confers resistance to ampicillin, carbenicillin, and related antibiotics
  12733..12837   -  promoter       AmpR promoter: bla
  12896..12948   -  misc_feature   bom (fragment): basis of mobility region from pBR322
