[The description below was written by a language model from this plasmid's Addgene catalogue record and pLannotate feature annotations shown in this document.]
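Description:
pZLCv2-gMYOD1-3xFLAG-dCas9-HA-2xNLS is a roughly 13.1 kb third-generation-style, self-inactivating HIV-1 lentiviral transfer plasmid that delivers both a guide RNA and an epitope-tagged, catalytically inactive Cas9 to mammalian cells. In bacteria it replicates from a high-copy ColE1/pUC origin and is selected with ampicillin. An f1 origin is also present. Outside the viral unit, the backbone carries an SV40/EM7-driven bleomycin/Zeocin resistance cassette. Viral genomic RNA is transcribed from a CMV enhancer/promoter fused to a truncated 5' LTR. It includes the Ψ packaging signal, a gag fragment, the RRE for Rev-dependent nuclear export and the cPPT/CTS, and it ends in a ΔU3 3' LTR followed by a bGH polyadenylation signal.

Two expression units sit between the LTRs. A human U6 Pol III promoter drives a guide targeting the human MYOD1 locus. The guide was cloned through BsmBI sites that were destroyed in the process, and it is fused to the S. pyogenes gRNA scaffold. Downstream, an EF-1α core promoter drives a 3xFLAG-tagged S. pyogenes Cas9 reading frame. The plasmid name indicates that this is dCas9 with a C-terminal HA tag and two nuclear localisation signals, although the automated annotation labels it simply as Cas9 and does not mark the HA or NLS elements. A puromycin resistance gene follows for selecting transduced cells. The table does not annotate how it is linked to the Cas9 frame. A WPRE then enhances transcript expression.

The stated purpose is engineered chromatin immunoprecipitation (enChIP). The guide directs the non-cutting dCas9 to MYOD1, and the FLAG or HA tags allow the bound chromatin and its associated proteins to be pulled down.
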