Addgene plasmid #106355: pZLCv2-gMYOD1-3xFLAG-dCas9-HA-2xNLS
Purpose: CRISPR/Cas9 engineered chromatin immunoprecipitation of MYOD1 locus
Depositing lab: Stephen Tapscott. Depositing organization: Fred Hutchinson Cancer Center. Publication: NuRD and CAF-1-mediated silencing of the D4Z4 array is modulated by DUX4-induced MBD3L proteins. Campbell AE, Shadle SC, Jagannathan S, Lim JW, Resnick R, Tawil R, van der Maarel SM, Tapscott SJ. Elife. 2018 Mar 13;7. pii: 31023. doi: 10.7554/eLife.31023. PubMed 29533181.
Backbone
  Vector backbone: pZLCv2-3xFLAG-dCas9-HA-2xNLS
  Backbone size w/o insert (bp): 13000
  Total vector size (bp): 13103
  Vector type: Mammalian Expression, Lentiviral, CRISPR
  Selectable markers: Puromycin
Growth in bacteria
  Bacterial resistance: Ampicillin, 100 μg/mL
  Growth temperature: 37°C
  Growth strain: NEB Stable
  Copy number: High Copy
Gene/Insert
  Gene/Insert name: MYOD1 gRNA
  gRNA/shRNA sequence: AGGCATGGAGAGGTCTGAAA
  Species: H. sapiens (human)
  Promoter: U6
  Cloning method: Restriction Enzyme; 5′ cloning site BsmBI (destroyed during cloning); 3′ cloning site BsmBI (destroyed during cloning)
  Sequencing primers: 5′ gagggcctatttcccatgat; 3′ aacttctcggggactgtgg
Terms and licenses: Academic/Nonprofit Terms; Industry Terms: Not Available to Industry
How to cite: pZLCv2-gMYOD1-3xFLAG-dCas9-HA-2xNLS was a gift from Stephen Tapscott (Addgene plasmid # 106355 ; http://n2t.net/addgene:106355 ; RRID:Addgene_106355)
